>Addgene plasmid #48670 | M-NMcas | depositor partial sequence | sequence record 73965 | NMcas insert seq
GCCACCATGGCCGCCTTCAAGCCCAACCCCATCAACTACATCCTGGGCCTGGACATCGGCATCGCCAGCG
TGGGCTGGGCCATGGTGGAGATCGACGAGGACGAGAACCCCATCTGCCTGATCGACCTGGGTGTGCGCGT
GTTCGAGCGCGCTGAGGTGCCCAAGACTGGTGACAGTCTGGCTATGGCTCGCCGGCTTGCTCGCTCTGTT
CGGCGCCTTACTCGCCGGCGCGCTCACCGCCTTCTGCGCGCTCGCCGCCTGCTGAAGCGCGAGGGTGTGC
TGCAGGCTGCCGACTTCGACGAGAACGGCCTGATCAAGAGCCTGCCCAACACTCCTTGGCAGCTGCGCGC
TGCCGCTCTGGACCGCAAGCTGACTCCTCTGGAGTGGAGCGCCGTGCTGCTGCACCTGATCAAGCACCGC
GGCTACCTGAGCCAGCGCAAGAACGAGGGCGAGACCGCCGACAAGGAGCTGGGTGCTCTGCTGAAGGGCG
TGGCCGACAACGCCCACGCCCTGCAGACTGGTGACTTCCGCACTCCTGCTGAGCTGGCCCTGAACAAGTT
CGAGAAGGAGAGCGGCCACATCCGCAACCAGCGCGGCGACTACAGCCACACCTTCAGCCGCAAGGACCTG
CAGGCCGAGCTGATCCTGCTGTTCGAGAAGCAGAAGGAGTTCGGCAACCCCCACGTGAGCGGCGGCCTGA
AGGAGGGCATCGAGACCCTGCTGATGACCCAGCGCCCCGCCCTGAGCGGCGACGCCGTGCAGAAGATGCT
GGGCCACTGCACCTTCGAGCCAGCCGAGCCCAAGGCCGCCAAGAACACCTACACCGCCGAGCGCTTCATC
TGGCTGACCAAGCTGAACAACCTGCGCATCCTGGAGCAGGGCAGCGAGCGCCCCCTGACCGACACCGAGC
GCGCCACCCTGATGGACGAGCCCTACCGCAAGAGCAAGCTGACCTACGCCCAGGCCCGCAAGCTGCTGGG
TCTGGAGGACACCGCCTTCTTCAAGGGCCTGCGCTACGGCAAGGACAACGCCGAGGCCAGCACCCTGATG
GAGATGAAGGCCTACCACGCCATCAGCCGCGCCCTGGAGAAGGAGGGCCTGAAGGACAAGAAGAGTCCTC
TGAACCTGAGCCCCGAGCTGCAGGACGAGATCGGCACCGCCTTCAGCCTGTTCAAGACCGACGAGGACAT
CACCGGCCGCCTGAAGGACCGCATCCAGCCCGAGATCCTGGAGGCCCTGCTGAAGCACATCAGCTTCGAC
AAGTTCGTGCAGATCAGCCTGAAGGCCCTGCGCCGCATCGTGCCCCTGATGGAGCAGGGCAAGCGCTACG
ACGAGGCCTGCGCCGAGATCTACGGCGACCACTACGGCAAGAAGAACACCGAGGAGAAGATCTACCTGCC
TCCTATCCCCGCCGACGAGATCCGCAACCCCGTGGTGCTGCGCGCCCTGAGCCAGGCCCGCAAGGTGATC
AACGGCGTGGTGCGCCGCTACGGCAGCCCCGCCCGCATCCACATCGAGACCGCCCGCGAGGTGGGCAAGA
GCTTCAAGGACCGCAAGGAGATCGAGAAGCGCCAGGAGGAGAACCGCAAGGACCGCGAGAAGGCCGCCGC
CAAGTTCCGCGAGTACTTCCCCAACTTCGTGGGCGAGCCCAAGAGCAAGGACATCCTGAAGCTGCGCCTG
TACGAGCAGCAGCACGGCAAGTGCCTGTACAGCGGCAAGGAGATCAACCTGGGCCGCCTGAACGAGAAGG
GCTACGTGGAGATCGACCACGCCCTGCCCTTCAGCCGCACCTGGGACGACAGCTTCAACAACAAGGTGCT
GGTGCTGGGCAGCGAGAACCAGAACAAGGGCAACCAGACCCCCTACGAGTACTTCAACGGCAAGGACAAC
AGCCGCGAGTGGCAGGAGTTCAAGGCCCGCGTGGAGACCAGCCGCTTCCCCCGCAGCAAGAAGCAGCGCA
TCCTGCTGCAGAAGTTCGACGAGGACGGCTTCAAGGAGCGCAACCTGAACGACACCCGCTACGTGAACCG
CTTCCTGTGCCAGTTCGTGGCCGACCGCATGCGCCTGACCGGCAAGGGCAAGAAGCGCGTGTTCGCCAGC
AACGGCCAGATCACCAACCTGCTGCGCGGCTTCTGGGGCCTGCGCAAGGTGCGCGCCGAGAACGACCGCC
ACCACGCCCTGGACGCCGTGGTGGTGGCCTGCAGCACCGTGGCCATGCAGCAGAAGATCACCCGCTTCGT
GCGCTACAAGGAGATGAACGCCTTCGACGGTAAAACCATCGACAAGGAGACCGGCGAGGTGCTGCACCAG
AAGACCCACTTCCCCCAGCCCTGGGAGTTCTTCGCCCAGGAGGTGATGATCCGCGTGTTCGGCAAGCCCG
ACGGCAAGCCCGAGTTCGAGGAGGCCGACACCCCCGAGAAGCTGCGCACCCTGCTGGCCGAGAAGCTGAG
CAGCCGCCCTGAGGCCGTGCACGAGTACGTGACTCCTCTGTTCGTGAGCCGCGCCCCCAACCGCAAGATG
AGCGGTCAGGGTCACATGGAGACCGTGAAGAGCGCCAAGCGCCTGGACGAGGGCGTGAGCGTGCTGCGCG
TGCCCCTGACCCAGCTGAAGCTGAAGGACCTGGAGAAGATGGTGAACCGCGAGCGCGAGCCCAAGCTGTA
CGAGGCCCTGAAGGCCCGCCTGGAGGCCCACAAGGACGACCCCGCCAAGGCCTTCGCCGAGCCCTTCTAC
AAGTACGACAAGGCCGGCAACCGCACCCAGCAGGTGAAGGCCGTGCGCGTGGAGCAGGTGCAGAAGACCG
GCGTGTGGGTGCGCAACCACAACGGCATCGCCGACAACGCCACCATGGTGCGCGTGGACGTGTTCGAGAA
GGGCGACAAGTACTACCTGGTGCCCATCTACAGCTGGCAGGTGGCCAAGGGCATCCTGCCCGACCGCGCC
GTGGTGCAGGGCAAGGACGAGGAGGACTGGCAGCTGATCGACGACAGCTTCAACTTCAAGTTCAGCCTGC
ACCCCAACGACCTGGTGGAGGTGATCACCAAGAAGGCCCGCATGTTCGGCTACTTCGCCAGCTGCCACCG
CGGCACCGGCAACATCAACATCCGCATCCACGACCTGGACCACAAGATCGGCAAGAACGGCATCCTGGAG
GGCATCGGCGTGAAGACCGCCCTGAGCTTCCAGAAGTACCAGATCGACGAGCTGGGCAAGGAGATCCGCC
CCTGCCGCCTGAAGAAGCGCCCTCCTGTGCGCGCGGCCGCAGATCCAAAAAAGAAGAGAAAGGTAGATCC
AAAAAAGAAGAGAAAGGTAGATCCAAAAAAGAAGAGAAAGGTAGATACGGCCGCA
