>Addgene plasmid #48670 | M-NMcas | addgene partial sequence | sequence record 75369 | NMCas9-F 5'-gggcaagagcttcaaggac-3'
ACCGCAAGGACCGCGAGAAGGCCGCCGCCAAGTTCCGCGAGTACTTCCCCAACTTCGTGGGCGAGCCCAA
GAGCAAGGACATCCTGAAGCTGCGCCTGTACGAGCAGCAGCACGGCAAGTGCCTGTACAGCGGCAAGGAG
ATCAACCTGGGCCGCCTGAACGAGAAGGGCTACGTGGAGATCGACCACGCCCTGCCCTTCAGCCGCACCT
GGGACGACAGCTTCAACAACAAGGTGCTGGTGCTGGGCAGCGAGAACCAGAACAAGGGCAACCAGACCCC
CTACGAGTACTTCAACGGCAAGGACAACAGCCGCGAGTGGCAGGAGTTCAAGGCCCGCGTGGAGACCAGC
CGCTTCCCCCGCAGCAAGAAGCAGCGCATCCTGCTGCAGAAGTTCGACGAGGACGGCTTCAAGGAGCGCA
ACCTGAACGACACCCGCTACGTGAACCGCTTCCTGTGCCAGTTCGTGGCCGACCGCATGCGCCTGACCGG
CAAGGGCAAGAAGCGCGTGTTCGCCAGCAACGGCCAGATCACCAACCTGCTGCGCGGCTTCTGGGGCCTG
CGCAAGGTGCGCGCCGAGAACGACCGCCACCACGCCCTGGACGCCGTGGTGGTGGCCTGCAGCACCGTGG
CCATGCAGCAGAAGATCACCCGCTTCGTGCGCTACAAGGAGATGAACGCCTTCGACGGTAAAACCATCGA
CAAGGAGACCGGCGAGGTGCTGCACCAGAAGACCCACTTCCCCCAGCCCTGGGAGTTCTTCGCCCAGGAG
GTGATGATCCGCGTGTTCGGCAAGCCCGACGGCAAGCCCGAGTTCGAGGAGGCCGACACCCCCGAGAAGC
TGCGCACCCTGCTGGCCGAGAAGCTGAGCAGCCGCCCTGAGGCCGTGCACGAGTACGTGACTCCTCTGTT
CGTGAGCCGCGCCCCCAACCGCAAGATGAGCGGTCA
