>Addgene plasmid #48670 | M-NMcas | addgene partial sequence | sequence record 75867 | CMV-F 5'-CGCAAATGGGCGGTAGGCGTG-3'
GCAGAGCTCTCTGGCTAACTAGAGAACCCACTGCTTACTGGCTTATCGAAATTAATACGACTCACTATAG
GGAGACCCAAGCTGGCTAGCGTTTAAACTTAAGCTTGGTACCGAGCTCGGATCCACTAGTCCAGTGTGGT
GGAATTCTGCAGATGCCACCATGGCCGCCTTCAAGCCCAACCCCATCAACTACATCCTGGGCCTGGACAT
CGGCATCGCCAGCGTGGGCTGGGCCATGGTGGAGATCGACGAGGACGAGAACCCCATCTGCCTGATCGAC
CTGGGTGTGCGCGTGTTCGAGCGCGCTGAGGTGCCCAAGACTGGTGACAGTCTGGCTATGGCTCGCCGGC
TTGCTCGCTCTGTTCGGCGCCTTACTCGCCGGCGCGCTCACCGCCTTCTGCGCGCTCGCCGCCTGCTGAA
GCGCGAGGGTGTGCTGCAGGCTGCCGACTTCGACGAGAACGGCCTGATCAAGAGCCTGCCCAACACTCCT
TGGCAGCTGCGCGCTGCCGCTCTGGACCGCAAGCTGACTCCTCTGGAGTGGAGCGCCGTGCTGCTGCACC
TGATCAAGCACCGCGGCTACCTGAGCCAGCGCAAGAACGAGGGCGAGACCGCCGACAAGGAGCTGGGT
