>Addgene plasmid #48670 | M-NMcas | addgene partial sequence | sequence record 76715 | sv40pa-rev
CATCCAGCCGGCGTCCCGGAAAACGATTCCGAAGCCCAACCTTTCATAGAAGGCGGCGGTGGAATCGAAA
TCTCGTAGCACGTGCTATTCCTTTGCCCTCGGACGAGTGCTGGGGCGTCGGTTTCCACTATCGGCGAGTA
CTTCTACACAGCCATCGGTCCAGACGGCCGCGCTTCTGCGGGCGATTTGTGTACGCCCGACAGTCCCGGC
TCCGGATCGGACGATTGCGTCGCATCGACCCTGCGCCCAAGCTGCATCATCGAAATTGCCGTCAACCAAG
CTCTGATAGAGTTGGTCAAGACCAATGCGGAGCATATACGCCCGGAGCCGCGGCGATCCTGCAAGCTCCG
GATGCCTCCGCTCGAAGTAGCGCGTCTGCTGCTCCATACAAGCCAACCACGGCCTCCAGAAGAAGATGTT
GGCGACCTCGTATTGGGAATCCCCGAACATCGCCTCGCTCCAGTCAATGACCGCTGTTATGCGGCCATTG
TCCGTCAGGACATTGTTGGAGCCGAAATCCGCGTGCACGAGGTGCCGGACTTCGGGGCAGTCCTCGGCCC
AAAGCATCAGCTCATCGAGAGCCTGCGCGACGGACGCACTGACGGTGTCGTCCATCACAGTTTGCCAGTG
ATACACATGGGGATCAGCAATCGCGCATATGAAATCACGCCATGTAGTGTATTGACCGATTCCTTGCGGT
CCGAATGGGCCGAACCCGCTCGTCTGGCTAAGATCGGCCGCAGCGATCGCATCCATGGCCTCCGCGACCG
GCTGCAGAACAGCGGGCAGTTCGGTTTCAGGCAGGTCTTGCAACGTGACACCCTGTGCACGGCGGGAGAT
GCAATAGGTCAGGCTCTCGCTGAATTCCCCAATGTCAAGCACTTCCGGAATCGGGAGCGCGGCCGATGCA
AAGTGCCGAT
