>Addgene plasmid #48670 | M-NMcas | addgene partial sequence | sequence record 115064 | BGH-rev 5'-TAGAAGGCACAGTCGAGG-3'
TGTGCTGGATCTATGCGGCCCCATTCAGATCCTCTTCTGAGATGAGTTTTTGTTCTGCGGCCGTATCTAC
CTTTCTCTTCTTTTTTGGATCTACCTTTCTCTTCTTTTTTGGATCTACCTTTCTCTTCTTTTTTGGATCT
GCGGCCGCGCGCACAGGAGGGCGCTTCTTCAGGCGGCAGGGGCGGATCTCCTTGCCCAGCTCGTCGATCT
GGTACTTCTGGAAGCTCAGGGCGGTCTTCACGCCGATGCCCTCCAGGATGCCGTTCTTGCCGATCTTGTG
GTCCAGGTCGTGGATGCGGATGTTGATGTTGCCGGTGCCGCGGTGGCAGCTGGCGAAGTAGCCGAACATG
CGGGCCTTCTTGGTGATCACCTCCACCAGGTCGTTGGGGTGCAGGCTGAACTTGAAGTTGAAGCTGTCGT
CGATCAGCTGCCAGTCCTCCTCGTCCTTGCCCTGCACCACGGCGCGGTCGGGCAGGATGCCCTTGGCCAC
CTGCCAGCTGTAGATGGGCACCAGGTAGTACTTGTCGCCCTTCTCGAACACGTCCACGCGCACCATGGTG
GCGTTGTCGGCGATGCCGTTGTGGTTGCGCACCCACACGCCGGTCTTCTGCACCTGCTCCACGCGCACGG
CCTTCACCTGCTGGGTGCGGTTGCCGGCCTTGTCGTACTTGTAGAAGGGCTCGGCGAAGGCCTTGGCGGG
GTCGTCCTTGTGGGCCTCCA
