[The description below was written by a language model from this plasmid's Addgene catalogue record.]
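Description:
M-NMcas is a mammalian expression plasmid for the Cas9 nuclease of Neisseria meningitidis, built on an Invitrogen pcDNA3.3-type backbone and catalogued as a CRISPR vector of about 8.7 kb. It is propagated in E. coli under ampicillin selection. For mammalian cells the record lists neomycin resistance (G418 selection) as the selectable marker, although the backbone is named "pcDNA3.3 hygro". The catalogue fields do not resolve this discrepancy, and no feature table is provided to check which marker cassette is actually present. The bacterial origin of replication and copy number are likewise not stated.

The payload is a human codon-optimized N. meningitidis Cas9 open reading frame of roughly 3.3 kb, noticeably smaller than the widely used Streptococcus pyogenes enzyme. It is driven by the strong constitutive CMV promoter and carries a C-terminal nuclear localization signal that directs the bacterial protein into the nucleus, where it can act on genomic DNA. The listed 3′ sequencing primer suggests that the transcript ends at a TK polyadenylation signal, as is usual for this backbone family.

The plasmid supplies only the Cas9 protein. No guide RNA cassette is recorded, so a matching N. meningitidis-type guide RNA would have to be provided from a separate construct. It comes from work characterizing orthogonal Cas9 proteins, in which Cas9 orthologs from different species recognize only their own guide RNAs and distinct PAM sequences. This allows several RNA-guided editing or gene regulation activities to be run independently in the same cell.
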