Addgene plasmid #48670: M-NMcas
Purpose: Mammalian N. meningitidis Cas9 expression, human optimized
Depositing lab: George Church. Depositing organization: Harvard Medical School. Publication: Orthogonal Cas9 proteins for RNA-guided gene regulation and editing. Esvelt KM, Mali P, Braff JL, Moosburner M, Yaung SJ, Church GM. Nat Methods. 2013 Sep 29. doi: 10.1038/nmeth.2681. PubMed 24076762.
Backbone
  Vector backbone: pcDNA3.3 hygro
  Backbone manufacturer: Invitrogen
  Total vector size (bp): 8705
  Vector type: CRISPR
  Selectable markers: Neomycin (select with G418)
Growth in bacteria
  Bacterial resistance: Ampicillin, 100 μg/mL
  Growth temperature: 37°C
  Growth strain: DH5alpha
  Copy number: Unknown
Gene/Insert
  Gene/Insert name: Cas9
  Species: N. meningitidis
  Insert size (bp): 3280
  Promoter: CMV
  Tag / fusion protein: NLS (C terminal on insert)
  Cloning method: Unknown
  Sequencing primers: 5′ CMV-F; 3′ TK-pA-R
Terms and licenses: Academic/Nonprofit Terms; Industry Terms: Not Available to Industry
How to cite: M-NMcas was a gift from George Church (Addgene plasmid # 48670 ; http://n2t.net/addgene:48670 ; RRID:Addgene_48670)
